>Addgene plasmid #50422 | pFUSC2 | depositor full sequence | sequence record 75340 | pFUSC2 sequence 2992 bps
CATGGCCTGACCCCGGACCAAGTGGTGGCTATCGAGACGTCTAGACCAGCCAGGACAGAAATGCCTCGAC
TTCGCTGCTACCCAAGGTTGCCGGGTGACGCACACCGTGGAAACGGATGAAGGCACGAACCCAGTGGACA
TAAGCCTGTTCGGTTCGTAAGCTGTAATGCAAGTAGCGTATGCGCTCACGCAACTGGTCCAGAACCTTGA
CCGAACGCAGCGGTGGTAACGGCGCAGTGGCGGTTTTCATGGCTTGTTATGACTGTTTTTTTGGGGTACA
GTCTATGCCTCGGGCATCCAAGCAGCAAGCGCGTTACGCCGTGGGTCGATGTTTGATGTTATGGAGCAGC
AACGATGTTACGCAGCAGGGCAGTCGCCCTAAAACAAAGTTAAACATTATGAGGGAAGCGGTGATCGCCG
AAGTATCGACTCAACTATCAGAGGTAGTTGGCGTCATCGAGCGCCATCTCGAACCGACGTTGCTGGCCGT
ACATTTGTACGGCTCCGCAGTGGATGGCGGCCTGAAGCCACACAGTGATATTGATTTGCTGGTTACGGTG
ACCGTAAGGCTTGATGAAACAACGCGGCGAGCTTTGATCAACGACCTTTTGGAAACTTCGGCTTCCCCTG
GAGAGAGCGAGATTCTCCGCGCTGTAGAAGTCACCATTGTTGTGCACGACGACATCATTCCGTGGCGTTA
TCCAGCTAAGCGCGAACTGCAATTTGGAGAATGGCAGCGCAATGACATTCTTGCAGGTATCTTCGAGCCA
GCCACGATCGACATTGATCTGGCTATCTTGCTGACAAAAGCAAGAGAACATAGCGTTGCCTTGGTAGGTC
CAGCGGCGGAGGAACTCTTTGATCCGGTTCCTGAACAGGATCTATTTGAGGCGCTAAATGAAACCTTAAC
GCTATGGAACTCGCCGCCCGACTGGGCTGGCGATGAGCGAAATGTAGTGCTTACGTTGTCCCGCATTTGG
TACAGCGCAGTAACCGGCAAAATCGCGCCGAAGGATGTCGCTGCCGACTGGGCAATGGAGCGCCTGCCGG
CCCAGTATCAGCCCGTCATACTTGAAGCTAGACAGGCTTATCTTGGACAAGAAGAAGATCGCTTGGCCTC
GCGCGCAGATCAGTTGGAAGAATTTGTCCACTACGTGAAAGGCGAGATCACCAAGGTAGTCGGCAAATAA
CCCTCGAGCCACCCATGACCAAAATCCCTTAACGTGAGTTACGCGTCGTTCCACTGAGCGTCAGACCCCG
TAGAAAAGATCAAAGGATCTTCTTGAGATCCTTTTTTTCTGCGCGTAATCTGCTGCTTGCAAACAAAAAA
ACCACCGCTACCAGCGGTGGTTTGTTTGCCGGATCAAGAGCTACCAACTCTTTTTCCGAAGGTAACTGGC
TTCAGCAGAGCGCAGATACCAAATACTGTCCTTCTAGTGTAGCCGTAGTTAGGCCACCACTTCAAGAACT
CTGTAGCACCGCCTACATACCTCGCTCTGCTAATCCTGTTACCAGTGGCTGCTGCCAGTGGCGATAAGTC
GTGTCTTACCGGGTTGGACTCAAGACGATAGTTACCGGATAAGGCGCAGCGGTCGGGCTGAACGGGGGGT
TCGTGCACACAGCCCAGCTTGGAGCGAACGACCTACACCGAACTGAGATACCTACAGCGTGAGCATTGAG
AAAGCGCCACGCTTCCCGAAGGGAGAAAGGCGGACAGGTATCCGGTAAGCGGCAGGGTCGGAACAGGAGA
GCGCACGAGGGAGCTTCCAGGGGGAAACGCCTGGTATCTTTATAGTCCTGTCGGGTTTCGCCACCTCTGA
CTTGAGCGTCGATTTTTGTGATGCTCGTCAGGGGGGCGGAGCCTATGGAAAAACGCCAGCAACGCGGCCT
TTTTACGGTTCCTGGCCTTTTGCTGGCCTTTTGCTCACATGTTCTTTCCTGCGTTATCCCCTGATTCTGT
GGATAACCGTATTACCGCCTTTGAGTGAGCTGATACCGCTCGCCGCAGCCGAACGACCGAGCGCAGCGAG
TCAGTGAGCGAGGAAGCGGAAGAGCGCCCAATACGCAAACCGCCTCTCCCCGCGCGTTGGCCGATTCATT
AATGCAGCTGGCACGACAGGTTTCCCGACTGGAAAGCGGGCAGTGAGCGCAACGCAATTAATACGCGTAC
CGCTAGCCAGGAAGAGTTTGTAGAAACGCAAAAAGGCCATCCGTCAGGATGGCCTTCTGCTTAGTTTGAT
GCCTGGCAGTTTATGGCGGGCGTCCTGCCCGCCACCCTCCGGGCCGTTGCTTCACAACGTTCAAATCCGC
TCCCGGCGGATTTGTCCTACTCAGGAGAGCGTTCACCGACAAACAACAGATAAAACGAAAGGCCCAGTCT
TCCGACTGAGCCTTTCGTTTTATTTGATGCCTGGCAGTTCCCTACTCTCGCGTTAACGCTAGCATGGATG
TTTTCCCAGTCACGACGTTGTAAAACGACGGCCAGTCTTAAGCGTCTCCCCCTGAACCTGACCCCGGACC
AAGTGGTGGCTATCGAGACCGGCGCCGCTACAGGGCGCGTCCCATTCGCCATTCAGGCTGCGCAACTGTT
GGGAAGGGCGATCGGTGCGGGCCTCTTCGCTATTACGCCAGCTGGCGAAAGGGGGATGTGCTGCAAGGCG
ATTAAGTTGGGTAACGCCAGGGTTTTCCCAGTCACGACGTTGTAAAACGACGGCCAGTGAGCGCGCGTAA
TACGACTCACTATAGGGCGAATTGGGTACCGGGCCCCCCCTCGAGGTCCTCCAGCTTTTGTTCCCTTTAG
TGAGGGTTAATTGCGCGCTTGGCGTAATCATGGTCATAGCTGTTTCCTGTGTGAAATTGTTATCCGCTCA
CAATTCCACACAACATACGAGCCGGAAGCATAAAGTGTAAAGCCTGGGGTGCCTAATGAGTGAGCTAACT
CACATTAATTGCGTTGCGCTCACTGCCCGCTTTCCACCGGTGGTCTCAGGAC
Features (pLannotate 1.2.2; 16 found; start..end, strand, type, name):
    137..160     +  promoter       Pc promoter (fragment): intI1 (promoter lies within the coding sequence); class 1 integron promoter
    336..392     +  CDS            GmR (fragment): gentamycin acetyltransferase; aacC1; confers resistance to gentamycin
    399..1190    +  CDS            SmR: aminoglycoside adenylyltransferase (Murphy, 1985); aadA; confers resistance to spectinomycin and streptomycin
   1283..1871    +  rep_origin     ori: high-copy-number ColE1/pMB1/pBR322/pUC origin of replication
   2054..2146    +  CDS            lacI (fragment): lac repressor; lacI; The lac repressor binds to the lac operator to inhibit transcription in E. coli. This inhibition can be relieved by adding lactose or isopropyl-β-D-thiogalactopyranoside (IPTG).
   2201..2228    -  terminator     rrnB T2 terminator: transcription terminator T2 from the E. coli rrnB gene
   2360..2403    +  terminator     rrnB T1 terminator: Escherichia coli rrnB; transcription terminator T1 from the E. coli rrnB gene
   2450..2486    -  CDS            lacZα (fragment): LacZα fragment of β-galactosidase; lacZ fragment
   2542..2560    -  rep_origin     f1 ori (fragment): f1 bacteriophage origin of replication; arrow indicates direction of (+) strand synthesis
   2565..2720    -  CDS            lacZα (fragment): LacZα fragment of β-galactosidase; lacZ fragment
   2728..2746    +  promoter       T7 promoter: promoter for bacteriophage T7 RNA polymerase
   2755..2778    -  misc_feature   MCS (fragment): pBluescript multiple cloning site
   2794..2812    -  promoter       T3 promoter: promoter for bacteriophage T3 RNA polymerase
   2857..2873    -  protein_bind   lac operator: The lac repressor binds to the lac operator to inhibit transcription in E. coli. This inhibition can be relieved by adding lactose or isopropyl-β-D-thiogalactopyranoside (IPTG). lac repressor encoded by lacI
   2881..2911    -  promoter       lac promoter: promoter for the E. coli lac operon
   2926..2947    -  protein_bind   CAP binding site: CAP binding activates transcription in the presence of cAMP. E. coli catabolite activator protein
