[The description below was written by a language model from this plasmid's Addgene catalogue record and pLannotate feature annotations shown in this document.]
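Description:
pFUSC2 is a small (about 3 kb) empty bacterial cloning backbone made for the Golden Gate TALEN assembly system, intended as a receiver plasmid for building very short TAL effector arrays, specifically those 2.5 repeat-variable diresidues (RVDs) long. It derives from the array-assembly vector pFUSB2, with the DNA sequence between the AflII and FspI sites altered; the record does not say exactly what that change consists of. The plasmid was deposited in connection with work on megaTALs, a nuclease architecture for genome engineering. It has no eukaryotic expression elements and serves purely as an E. coli cloning intermediate.

Propagation relies on a high-copy ColE1/pUC-type origin, and selection on the aadA aminoglycoside adenylyltransferase gene, which confers spectinomycin (and streptomycin) resistance. Upstream of this marker are a fragment of the class 1 integron Pc promoter and a short remnant of a gentamicin acetyltransferase gene, likely carried over from the integron-derived resistance cassette.

The cloning region is a lacZα-based cassette: a CAP binding site, lac promoter and lac operator drive lacZα, which is annotated as two separate fragments, with T3 and T7 promoters and a remnant of the pBluescript multiple cloning site lying between the lac control elements and the coding fragments. In Golden Gate vectors of this family, such a cassette usually permits blue/white screening, with assembled repeat modules replacing lacZα, although the type IIS sites themselves are not annotated in the feature table. rrnB T1 and T2 terminators flank the region, and small lacI and f1 origin fragments appear to be non-functional leftovers.
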