Addgene plasmid #50422: pFUSC2
Purpose: (Empty Backbone) Plasmid compatible with the Golden Gate TALEN cloning system. To clone TAL effectors 2.5 RVDs long.
Depositing lab: Andrew Scharenberg. Depositing organization: University of Washington. Publication: megaTALs: a rare-cleaving nuclease architecture for therapeutic genome engineering. Boissel S, Jarjour J, Astrakhan A, Adey A, Gouble A, Duchateau P, Shendure J, Stoddard BL, Certo MT, Baker D, Scharenberg AM. Nucleic Acids Res. 2013 Nov 26. 10.1093/nar/gkt1224 PubMed 24285304.
Backbone
  Vector backbone: pFUSB2
  Modifications to backbone: Altered DNA sequence between the AflII and FspI sites.
Growth in bacteria
  Bacterial resistance: Spectinomycin, 50 μg/mL
  Growth temperature: 37°C
  Growth strain: DH5alpha
  Copy number: High Copy
Terms and licenses: Academic/Nonprofit Terms; Industry Terms: Not Available to Industry
How to cite: pFUSC2 was a gift from Andrew Scharenberg (Addgene plasmid # 50422 ; http://n2t.net/addgene:50422 ; RRID:Addgene_50422)
