>Addgene plasmid #50422 | pFUSC2 | addgene partial sequence | sequence record 77974 | M13_pUC_rev
TGACCATGATTACGCCAAGCGCGCAATTAACCCTCACTAAAGGGAACAAAAGCTGGAGGACCTCGAGGGG
GGGCCCGGTACCCAATTCGCCCTATAGTGAGTCGTATTACGCGCGCTCACTGGCCGTCGTTTTACAACGT
CGTGACTGGGAAAACCCTGGCGTTACCCAACTTAATCGCCTTGCAGCACATCCCCCTTTCGCCAGCTGGC
GTAATAGCGAAGAGGCCCGCACCGATCGCCCTTCCCAACAGTTGCGCAGCCTGAATGGCGAATGGGACGC
GCCCTGTAGCGGCGCCGGTCTCGATAGCCACCACTTGGTCCGGGGTCAGGTTCAGGGGGAGACGCTTAAG
ACTGGCCGTCGTTTTACAACGTCGTGACTGGGAAAACATCCATGCTAGCGTTAACGCGAGAGTAGGGAAC
TGCCAGGCATCAAATAAAACGAAAGGCTCAGTCGGAAGACTGGGCCTTTCGTTTTATCTGTTGTTTGTCG
GTGAACGCTCTCCTGAGTAGGACAAATCCGCCGGGAGCGGATTTGAACGTTGTGAAGCAACGGCCCGGAG
GGTGGCGGGCAGGACGCCCGCCATAAACTGCCAGGCATCAAACTAAGCAGAAGGCCATCCTGACGGATGG
CCTTTTTGCGTTTCTACAAACTCTTCCTGGCTAGCGGTACGCGTATTAATTGCGTTGCGCTCACTGCCCG
CTTTCCAGTCGGGAAACCTGTCGTGCCAGCTGCATTAATGAATCGGCCAACGCGCGGGGAGAGGCGGTTT
GCGTATTGGGCGCTCTTCCGCTTCCTCGCTCACTGACTCGCTGCGCTCGGTCGTTCGGCTGCGGCGAGCG
GTATCAGCTCACTCAAAGGCGGTAATACGGTTATCCACAGAATCAGGGGATAACGCAGGAAAGAACATGT
GAGCAAAAGGCCAGCAAAAGGCCAGGAACCGTAAAAAGGCCGCGTTGCTGGCGTTTTTCCATAGGCTCCG
CCCCCCTGAC
