>Addgene plasmid #50422 | pFUSC2 | addgene partial sequence | sequence record 78514 | T7 5'-TAATACGACTCACTATAGGG-3'
CCACCGGTGGTCTCAGGACCATGGCCTGACCCCGGACCAAGTGGTGGCTATCGAGACGTCTAGACCAGCC
AGGACAGAAATGCCTCGACTTCGCTGCTACCCAAGGTTGCCGGGTGACGCACACCGTGGAAACGGATGAA
GGCACGAACCCAGTGGACATAAGCCTGTTCGGTTCGTAAGCTGTAATGCAAGTAGCGTATGCGCTCACGC
AACTGGTCCAGAACCTTGACCGAACGCAGCGGTGGTAACGGCGCAGTGGCGGTTTTCATGGCTTGTTATG
ACTGTTTTTTTGGGGTACAGTCTATGCCTCGGGCATCCAAGCAGCAAGCGCGTTACGCCGTGGGTCGATG
TTTGATGTTATGGAGCAGCAACGATGTTACGCAGCAGGGCAGTCGCCCTAAAACAAAGTTAAACATTATG
AGGGAAGCGGTGATCGCCGAAGTATCGACTCAACTATCAGAGGTAGTTGGCGTCATCGAGCGCCATCTCG
AACCGACGTTGCTGGCCGTACATTTGTACGGCTCCGCAGTGGATGGCGGCCTGAAGCCACACAGTGATAT
TGATTTGCTGGTTACGGTGACCGTAAGGCTTGATGAAACAACGCGGCGAGCTTTGATCAACGACCTTTTG
GAAACTTCGGCTTCCCCTGGAGAGAGCGAGATTCTCCGCGCTGTAGAAGTCACCATTGTTGTGCACGACG
AC
